>Addgene plasmid #227446 | pk335-CARGO-6mer-20kb-USP | addgene full sequence | sequence record 452289 | Addgene NGS Result
TTGAGATCCTTTTTTTCTGCGCGTAATCTGCTGCTTGCAAACAAAAAAACCACCGCTACCAGCGGTGGTT
TGTTTGCCGGATCAAGAGCTACCAACTCTTTTTCCGAAGGTAACTGGCTTCAGCAGAGCGCAGATACCAA
ATACTGTTCTTCTAGTGTAGCCGTAGTTAGGCCACCACTTCAAGAACTCTGTAGCACCGCCTACATACCT
CGCTCTGCTAATCCTGTTACCAGTGGCTGCTGCCAGTGGCGATAAGTCGTGTCTTACCGGGTTGGACTCA
AGACGATAGTTACCGGATAAGGCGCAGCGGTCGGGCTGAACGGGGGGTTCGTGCACACAGCCCAGCTTGG
AGCGAACGACCTACACCGAACTGAGATACCTACAGCGTGAGCTATGAGAAAGCGCCACGCTTCCCGAAGG
GAGAAAGGCGGACAGGTATCCGGTAAGCGGCAGGGTCGGAACAGGAGAGCGCACGAGGGAGCTTCCAGGG
GGAAACGCCTGGTATCTTTATAGTCCTGTCGGGTTTCGCCACCTCTGACTTGAGCGTCGATTTTTGTGAT
GCTCGTCAGGGGGGCGGAGCCTATGGAAAAACGCCAGCAACGCGGCCTTTTTACGGTTCCTGGCCTTTTG
CTGGCCTTTTGCTCACATGTGTTTAAGAGCTATGCTGGAAACAGCATAGCAAGTTTAAATAAGGCTAGTC
CGTTATCAACTTGAAAAAGTGGCACCGAGTCGGTGCTTTTTTTCTCGAGTACTAGGATCCATTAGGCTTT
CCCATGATTCCTTCATATTTGCATATACGATACAAGGCTGTTAGAGAGATAATTGGAATTAATTTGACTG
TAAACACAAAGATATTAGTACAAAATACGTGACGTAGAAAGTAATAATTTCTTGGGTAGTTTGCAGTTTT
AAAATTATGTTTTAAAATGGACTATCATATGCTTACCGTAACTTGAAAGTATTTCGATTTCTTGGCTTTA
TATATCTTGTGGAAAGGACGAAACACCGTGTGGGTAAGGCTAAACTTCGTTTAAGAGCTATGCTGGAAAC
AGCATAGCAAGTTTAAATAAGGCTAGTCCGTTATCAACTTGAAAAAGTGGCACCGAGTCGGTGCTTTTTT
TCTCGAGTACTAGGATCCATTAGGCTTTCCCATGATTCCTTCATATTTGCATATACGATACAAGGCTGTT
AGAGAGATAATTGGAATTAATTTGACTGTAAACACAAAGATATTAGTACAAAATACGTGACGTAGAAAGT
AATAATTTCTTGGGTAGTTTGCAGTTTTAAAATTATGTTTTAAAATGGACTATCATATGCTTACCGTAAC
TTGAAAGTATTTCGATTTCTTGGCTTTATATATCTTGTGGAAAGGACGAAACACCGGGCTGCCCATCTCA
GCTAACGTTTAAGAGCTATGCTGGAAACAGCATAGCAAGTTTAAATAAGGCTAGTCCGTTATCAACTTGA
AAAAGTGGCACCGAGTCGGTGCTTTTTTTCTCGAGTACTAGGATCCATTAGGCTTTCCCATGATTCCTTC
ATATTTGCATATACGATACAAGGCTGTTAGAGAGATAATTGGAATTAATTTGACTGTAAACACAAAGATA
TTAGTACAAAATACGTGACGTAGAAAGTAATAATTTCTTGGGTAGTTTGCAGTTTTAAAATTATGTTTTA
AAATGGACTATCATATGCTTACCGTAACTTGAAAGTATTTCGATTTCTTGGCTTTATATATCTTGTGGAA
AGGACGAAACACCGTCTACGCAAATTTAATGAGAGTTTAAGAGCTATGCTGGAAACAGCATAGCAAGTTT
AAATAAGGCTAGTCCGTTATCAACTTGAAAAAGTGGCACCGAGTCGGTGCTTTTTTTCTCGAGTACTAGG
ATCCATTAGGCTTTCCCATGATTCCTTCATATTTGCATATACGATACAAGGCTGTTAGAGAGATAATTGG
AATTAATTTGACTGTAAACACAAAGATATTAGTACAAAATACGTGACGTAGAAAGTAATAATTTCTTGGG
TAGTTTGCAGTTTTAAAATTATGTTTTAAAATGGACTATCATATGCTTACCGTAACTTGAAAGTATTTCG
ATTTCTTGGCTTTATATATCTTGTGGAAAGGACGAAACACCGGTAAAAGCAAAGACCAAACGGTTTAAGA
GCTATGCTGGAAACAGCATAGCAAGTTTAAATAAGGCTAGTCCGTTATCAACTTGAAAAAGTGGCACCGA
GTCGGTGCTTTTTTTCTCGAGTACTAGGATCCATTAGGCTTTCCCATGATTCCTTCATATTTGCATATAC
GATACAAGGCTGTTAGAGAGATAATTGGAATTAATTTGACTGTAAACACAAAGATATTAGTACAAAATAC
GTGACGTAGAAAGTAATAATTTCTTGGGTAGTTTGCAGTTTTAAAATTATGTTTTAAAATGGACTATCAT
ATGCTTACCGTAACTTGAAAGTATTTCGATTTCTTGGCTTTATATATCTTGTGGAAAGGACGAAACACCG
TTCTCTGCTTCTCCCCTCGTGTTTAAGAGCTATGCTGGAAACAGCATAGCAAGTTTAAATAAGGCTAGTC
CGTTATCAACTTGAAAAAGTGGCACCGAGTCGGTGCTTTTTTTCTCGAGTACTAGGATCCATTAGGCTTT
CCCATGATTCCTTCATATTTGCATATACGATACAAGGCTGTTAGAGAGATAATTGGAATTAATTTGACTG
TAAACACAAAGATATTAGTACAAAATACGTGACGTAGAAAGTAATAATTTCTTGGGTAGTTTGCAGTTTT
AAAATTATGTTTTAAAATGGACTATCATATGCTTACCGTAACTTGAAAGTATTTCGATTTCTTGGCTTTA
TATATCTTGTGGAAAGGACGAAACACCGTCCAGACGCCACTGCACACCGTTTAAGAGCTATGCTGGAAAC
AGCATAGCAAGTTTAAATAAGGCTAGTCCGTTATCAACTTGAAAAAGTGGCACCGAGTCGGTGCTTTTTT
TCTCGAGTACTAGGATCCATTAGGCTTTCCCATGATTCCTTCATATTTGCATATACGATACAAGGCTGTT
AGAGAGATAATTGGAATTAATTTGACTGTAAACACAAAGATATTAGTACAAAATACGTGACGTAGAAAGT
AATAATTTCTTGGGTAGTTTGCAGTTTTAAAATTATGTTTTAAAATGGACTATCATATGCTTACCGTAAC
TTGAAAGTATTTCGATTTCTTGGCTTTATATATCTTGTGGAAAGGACGAAACACCGTTTTTTTTCTAGAG
GTACCCGTTACATAACTTACGGTAAATGGCCCGCCTGGCTGACCGCCCAACGACCCCCGCCCATTGACGT
CAATAGTAACGCCAATAGGGACTTTCCATTGACGTCAATGGGTGGAGTATTTACGGTAAACTGCCCACTT
GGCAGTACATCAAGTGTATCATATGCCAAGTACGCCCCCTATTGACGTCAATGACGGTAAATGGCCCGCC
TGGCATTGTGCCCAGTACATGACCTTATGGGACTTTCCTACTTGGCAGTACATCTACGTATTAGTCATCG
CTATTACCATGGTCGAGGTGAGCCCCACGTTCTGCTTCACTCTCCCCATCTCCCCCCCCTCCCCACCCCC
AATTTTGTATTTATTTATTTTTTAATTATTTTGTGCAGCGATGGGGGCGGGGGGGGGGGGGGGGGCGCGC
GCSAGGSGGGGSGGGGSGGGGSGAGGGGSGGGGSGGGGSGAGGSGGAGAGGTGCGGCGGCAGCCAATCAG
AGCGGCGCGCTCCGAAAGTTTCCTTTTATGGCGAGGCGGCGGCGGCGGCGGCCCTATAAAAAGCGAAGCG
CGCGGCGGGCGGGAGTCGCTGCGCGCTGCCTTCGCCCCGTGCCCCGCTCCGCCGCCGCCTCGCGCCGCCC
GCCCCGGCTCTGACTGACCGCGTTACTCCCACAGGTGAGCGGGCGGGACGGCCCTTCTCCTCCGGGCTGT
AATTAGCTGAGCAAGAGGTAAGGGTTTAAGGGATGGTTGGTTGGTGGGGTATTAATGTTTAATTACCTGG
AGCACCTGCCTGAAATCACTTTTTTTCAGGTTGGACCGGTGCCACCATGAGCGAGCTGATTAAGGAGAAC
ATGCACATGAAGCTGTACATGGAGGGCACCGTGGACAACCATCACTTCAAGTGCACATCCGAGGGCGAAG
GCAAGCCCTACGAGGGCACCCAGACCATGAGAATCAAGGTGGTCGAGGGCGGCCCTCTCCCCTTCGCCTT
CGACATCCTGGCTACTAGCTTCCTCTACGGCAGCAAGACCTTCATCAACCACACCCAGGGCATCCCCGAC
TTCTTCAAGCAGTCCTTCCCTGAGGGCTTCACATGGGAGAGAGTCACCACATACGATGACGGGGGCGTGC
TGACCGCTACCCAGGACACCAGCCTCCAGGACGGCTGCCTCATCTACAACGTCAAGATCAGAGGGGTGAA
CTTCACATCCAACGGCCCTGTGATGCAGAAGAAAACACTCGGCTGGGAGGCCTTCACCGAGACGCTGTAC
CCCGCTGACGGCGGCCTGGAAGGCAGAAACGACATGGCCCTGAAGCTCGTGGGCGGGAGCCATCTGATCG
CAAACATCAAGACCACATATAGATCCAAGAAACCCGCTAAGAACCTCAAGATGCCTGGCGTCTACTATGT
GGACTACAGACTGGAAAGAATCAAGGAGGCCAACAACGAAACCTACGTCGAGCAGCACGAGGTGGCAGTG
GCCAGATACTGCGACCTCCCTAGCAAACTGGGGCACAAGCTTAATTAAGAATTCCTAGAGCTCGCTGATC
AGCCTCGACTGTGCCTTCTAGTTGCCAGCCATCTGTTGTTTGCCCCTCCCCCGTGCCTTCCTTGACCCTG
GAAGGTGCCACTCCCACTGTCCTTTCCTAATAAAATGAGGAAATTGCATCGCATTGTCTGAGTAGGTGTC
ATTCTATTCTGGGGGGTGGGGTGGGGCAGGACAGCAAGGGGGAGGATTGGGAAGAGAATAGCAGGCATGC
TGGGGAGCTCTCGAAGCCGCGGTGCGGGTGCCAGGGCGTGCCCTTGGGCTCCCCGGGCGCGTACTCCACC
TCACCCATCGCAGGAACCCCTAGTGATGGAGTTGGCCACTCCCTCTCTGCGCGCTCGCTCGCTCACTGAG
GCCGGGCGACCAAAGGTCGCCCGACGCCCGGGCTTTGCCCGGGCGGCCTCAGTGAGCGAGCGAGCGCGCA
GCTGCCTGCAGGGGCGCCTGATGCGGTATTTTCTCCTTACGCATCTGTGCGGTATTTCACACCGCATA
[95 nt withheld, positions 5319-5413]
T
[46 nt withheld, positions 5415-5460]
C
[141 nt withheld, positions 5462-5602]
CCTTTGACGTTGGAGTCCACGTTCTTT
[37 nt withheld, positions 5630-5666]
ACTCTATCTCGGGCTATTCTTTTGATTTATAAGGGATTTTGCCGATTTCGGTCTATTGGTTAAAAAATGA
GCTGATTTAACAAAAATTTAACGCGAATTTTAACAAAATATTAACGTTTACAATTTTATGGTGCACTCTC
AGTACAATCTGCTCTGATGCCGCATAGTGCTTTTCCCAAGGCAGTCTGGAGCATGCGCTTTAGCAGCCCC
GCTGGGCACTTGGCGCTACACAAGTGGCCTCTGGCCTCGCACACATTCCACATCCACCGGTAGGCGCCAA
CCGGCTCCGTTCTTTGGTGGCCCCTTCGCGCCACCTTCTACTCCTCCCCTAGTCAGGAAGTTCCCCCCCG
CCCCGCAGCTCGCGTCGTGCAGGACGTGACAAATGGAAGTAGCACGTCTCACTAGTCTCGTGCAGATGGA
CAGCACCGCTGAGCAATGGAAGCGGGTAGGCCTTTGGGGCAGCGGCCAATAGCAGCTTTGCTCCTTCGCT
TTCTGGGCTCAGAGGCTGGGAAGGGGTGGGTCCGGGGGCGGGCTCAGGGGCGGGCTCAGGGGCGGGGCGG
GCGCCCGAAGGTCCTCCGGAGGCCCGGCATTCTGCACGCTTCAAAAGCGCACGTCTGCCGCGCTGTTCTC
CTCTTCCTCATCTCCGGGCCTTTCGACCGATCATCAAGCTGCACGTGTTGACAATTAATCATCGGCATAG
TATATCGGCATAGTATAATACGACTCACTATAGGAGGGCCACCATGGGATCGGCCATTGAACAAGATGGA
TTGCACGCAGGTTCTCCGGCCGCTTGGGTGGAGAGGCTATTCGGCTATGACTGGGCACAACAGACAATCG
GCTGCTCTGATGCCGCCGTGTTCCGGCTGTCAGCGCAGGGGCGCCCGGTTCTTTTTGTCAAGACCGACCT
GTCCGGTGCCCTGAATGAACTGCAGGACGAGGCAGCGCGGCTATCGTGGCTGGCCACGACGGGCGTTCCT
TGCGCAGCTGTGCTCGACGTTGTCACTGAAGCGGGAAGGGACTGGCTGCTATTGGGCGAAGTGCCGGGGC
AGGATCTCCTGTCATCTCACCTTGCTCCTGCCGAGAAAGTATCCATCATGGCTGATGCAATGCGGCGGCT
GCATACGCTTGATCCGGCTACCTGCCCATTCGACCACCAAGCGAAACATCGCATCGAGCGAGCACGTACT
CGGATGGAAGCCGGTCTTGTCGATCAGGATGATCTGGACGAAGAGCATCAGGGGCTCGCGCCAGCCGAAC
TGTTCGCCAGGCTCAAGGCGCGCATGCCCGACGGCGAGGATCTCGTCGTGACCCATGGCGATGCCTGCTT
GCCGAATATCATGGTGGAAAATGGCCGCTTTTCTGGATTCATCGACTGTGGCCGGCTGGGTGTGGCGGAC
CGCTATCAGGACATAGCGTTGGCTACCCGTGATATTGCTGAAGAGCTTGGCGGCGAATGGGCTGACCGCT
TCCTCGTGCTTTACGGTATCGCCGCTCCCGATTCGCAGCGCATCGCCTTCTATCGCCTTCTTGACGAGTT
CTTCTGATCGAGAAATTGATGATCTATTAAACAATAAAGACGTCCACATGGAAGTGCAAACTATTAACTG
GCGAACTACTTACTCTAGCTTCCCGGCAACAATTAATAGACTGGATGGAGGCGGATAAAGTTGCAGGACC
ACTTCTGCGCTCGGCCCTTCCGGCTGGCTGGTTTATTGCTGATAAATCTGGAGCCGGTGAGCGTGGAAGC
CGCGGTATCATTGCAGCACTGGGGCCAGATGGTAAGCCCTCCCGTATCGTAGTTATCTACACGACGGGGA
GTCAGGCAACTATGGATGAACGAAATAGACAGATCGCTGAGATAGGTGCCTCACTGATTAAGCATTGGTA
ACTGTCAGACCAAGTTTACTCATATATACTTTAGATTGATTTAAAACTTCATTTTTAATTTAAAAGGATC
TAGGTGAAGATCCTTTTTGATAATCTCATGACCAAAATCCCTTAACGTGAGTTTTCGTTCCACTGAGCGT
CAGACCCCGTAGAAAAGATCAAAGGATCTTC
Features (pLannotate 1.2.2; 30 found; start..end, strand, type, name):
      1..589     +  rep_origin     ori: high-copy-number ColE1/pMB1/pBR322/pUC origin of replication
    669..736     +  misc_RNA       tracrRNA (fragment): trans-activating CRISPR RNA for the Streptococcus pyogenes CRISPR/Cas9 system
    768..999     +  promoter       U6 promoter: RNA polymerase III promoter for human U6 snRNA
   1047..1114    +  misc_RNA       tracrRNA (fragment): trans-activating CRISPR RNA for the Streptococcus pyogenes CRISPR/Cas9 system
   1146..1377    +  promoter       U6 promoter: RNA polymerase III promoter for human U6 snRNA
   1425..1492    +  misc_RNA       tracrRNA (fragment): trans-activating CRISPR RNA for the Streptococcus pyogenes CRISPR/Cas9 system
   1524..1755    +  promoter       U6 promoter: RNA polymerase III promoter for human U6 snRNA
   1803..1870    +  misc_RNA       tracrRNA (fragment): trans-activating CRISPR RNA for the Streptococcus pyogenes CRISPR/Cas9 system
   1902..2133    +  promoter       U6 promoter: RNA polymerase III promoter for human U6 snRNA
   2181..2248    +  misc_RNA       tracrRNA (fragment): trans-activating CRISPR RNA for the Streptococcus pyogenes CRISPR/Cas9 system
   2280..2511    +  promoter       U6 promoter: RNA polymerase III promoter for human U6 snRNA
   2559..2626    +  misc_RNA       tracrRNA (fragment): trans-activating CRISPR RNA for the Streptococcus pyogenes CRISPR/Cas9 system
   2658..2889    +  promoter       U6 promoter: RNA polymerase III promoter for human U6 snRNA
   2937..3004    +  misc_RNA       tracrRNA (fragment): trans-activating CRISPR RNA for the Streptococcus pyogenes CRISPR/Cas9 system
   3036..3267    +  promoter       U6 promoter: RNA polymerase III promoter for human U6 snRNA
   3296..3581    +  enhancer       CMV enhancer: human cytomegalovirus immediate early enhancer; contains an 18-bp deletion relative to the standard CMV enhancer
   3583..3861    +  promoter       chicken β-actin promoter: No description available
   3862..4089    +  intron         hybrid intron: hybrid between chicken β-actin (CBA) and minute virus of mice (MMV) introns (Gray et al., 2011)
   4107..4808    +  CDS            TagBFP: monomeric blue fluorescent protein mammalian codon-optimized
   4839..4950    +  polyA_signal   bGH poly(A) signal: bovine growth hormone polyadenylation signal
   5050..5119    +  protein_bind   attB: attB site for the φC31 integrase (Groth et al., 2000) phage φC31 integrase
   5122..5262    +  repeat_region  AAV2 ITR: inverted terminal repeat of adeno-associated virus serotype 2 inverted
   5267..5318    -  misc_feature   bom (fragment): basis of mobility region from pBR322
   5337..5792    +  rep_origin     f1 ori (sequence partly withheld): f1 bacteriophage origin of replication; arrow indicates direction of (+) strand synthesis
   5793..5834    -  misc_feature   bom (fragment): basis of mobility region from pBR322
   5835..6321    +  promoter       PGK promoter: mouse phosphoglycerate kinase 1 promoter
   6343..6390    +  promoter       EM7 promoter: synthetic bacterial promoter&nbsp
   6410..7213    +  CDS            NeoR/KanR: aminoglycoside phosphotransferase from Tn5; aph(3')-II (or nptII); confers resistance to neomycin, kanamycin, and G418 (Geneticin®)
   7217..7253    +  polyA_signal   PGK poly(A) signal (fragment): mouse phosphoglycerate kinase 1 polyadenylation signal
   7262..7556    +  CDS            bla(M) (fragment): β-lactamase lacking the signal sequence; bla(M); allows cytosolic expression of β-lactamase
