[The description below was written by a language model from this plasmid's Addgene catalogue record and pLannotate feature annotations shown in this document.]
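Description:
pk335-CARGO-6mer-20kb-USP is a CRISPR guide-RNA array plasmid built on the pk335-BFP backbone. It delivers six Streptococcus pyogenes Cas9/dCas9 guides into mouse cells to target a region described as 20 kb upstream of Prdm8, within the Prdm8-Fgf5 locus. The plasmid does not encode Cas9 or dCas9, so the nuclease or dCas9 fusion must be supplied separately. It replicates in bacteria at high copy from a ColE1/pUC-type origin and is selected with kanamycin. An f1 origin is also present. A β-lactamase fragment appears in the annotation, but it is partial and ampicillin is not listed as a selection.

The payload is a tandem array of alternating human U6 Pol III promoters and sgRNA scaffold segments, which the software annotates as tracrRNA fragments. Each guide therefore has its own promoter, with spacers in the short gaps between a U6 promoter and the following scaffold. The table shows seven U6 promoters and seven scaffolds with the array wrapping around the backbone junctions, whereas the record lists six guides. How the outermost elements pair up cannot be resolved from the annotation alone.

Downstream, a CMV enhancer/chicken β-actin promoter with a hybrid intron drives TagBFP with a bGH polyadenylation signal, marking transfected cells by blue fluorescence. A dual PGK/EM7 promoter drives NeoR/KanR, giving G418 selection in mammalian cells and kanamycin resistance in bacteria. A φC31 attB site and a single AAV2 ITR are also annotated, though the record does not state a use for them. The multi-guide design concentrates Cas9 or dCas9 at one genomic site, and the associated study concerns how long-range transcriptional regulation scales with genomic distance.
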