Addgene plasmid #227446: pk335-CARGO-6mer-20kb-USP
Purpose: 6-mer gRNA array targeting Sp dCas9/Cas9 to the Prdm8-Fgf5 locus
Depositing lab: Joanna Wysocka. Depositing organization: Stanford University. Publication: Long-range regulation of transcription scales with genomic distance in a gene-specific manner. Jensen CL, Chen LF, Swigut T, Crocker OJ, Yao D, Bassik MC, Ferrell JE Jr, Boettiger AN, Wysocka J. Mol Cell. 2025 Jan 16;85(2):347-361.e7. doi: 10.1016/j.molcel.2024.10.021. Epub 2024 Dec 2. PubMed 39626660.
Backbone
  Vector backbone: pk335-BFP
  Vector type: CRISPR
  Selectable markers: Neomycin (select with G418) ; TagBFP
Growth in bacteria
  Bacterial resistance: Kanamycin, 50 μg/mL
  Growth temperature: 37°C
  Growth strain: NEB Stable
  Copy number: High Copy
Gene/Insert
  Gene/Insert name: CARGO to 20kb Upstream Prdm8 (alt name: CARGO3)
  gRNA/shRNA sequence: TGTGGGTAAGGCTAAACTTC, GGCTGCCCATCTCAGCTAAC, TCTACGCAAATTTAATGAGA, GTAAAAGCAAAGACCAAACG, TTCTCTGCTTCTCCCCTCGT, TCCAGACGCCACTGCACACC
  Species: M. musculus (mouse), Synthetic
  Cloning method: Other
Terms and licenses: Academic/Nonprofit Terms; Industry Terms: Not Available to Industry
How to cite: pk335-CARGO-6mer-20kb-USP was a gift from Joanna Wysocka (Addgene plasmid # 227446 ; http://n2t.net/addgene:227446 ; RRID:Addgene_227446)
